>Addgene plasmid #168681 | pDONR223 HCoV-NL63 NSP16_stop | addgene full sequence | sequence record 446555 | Addgene NGS Result
CAAATAATGATTTTATTTTGACTGATAGTGACCTGTTCGTTGCAACAAATTGATGAGCAATGCTTTTTTA
TAATGCCAACTTTGTACAAAAAAGTTGGCATGTCTGCTGAATGGAAGTGTGGTTATGCTATGCCACAAAT
TTATAAGCTTCAACGTATGTGTTTGGAACCTTGTAATTTATATAATTATGGTGCTGGTATTAAGTTGCCT
AGTGGTATAATGTTAAATGTTGTTAAATACACTCAGCTTTGTCAATACCTAAATAGCACTACAATGTGCG
TACCTCATAATATGCGTGTTTTGCACTATGGTGCTGGTTCTGACAAAGGTGTGGCACCTGGTACAACTGT
TTTAAAACGTTGGCTACCACCCGATGCAATAATCATTGATAATGATATCAATGATTATGTTAGTGATGCA
GATTTTAGCATTACAGGTGATTGTGCTACTGTTTATCTTGAAGATAAGTTTGACTTACTTATTTCTGATA
TGTATGATGGTAGAATTAAATTTTGTGATGGTGAAAATGTCTCTAAAGATGGGTTTTTTACTTATCTTAA
TGGTGTTATTAGAGAAAAATTAGCTATTGGTGGTAGTGTTGCCATTAAGATTACAGAATATAGTTGGAAT
AAGTATCTTTATGAATTAATACAAAGATTTGCTTTTTGGACTTTGTTTTGCACGTCTGTTAATACATCCT
CTTCAGAAGCTTTTCTTATTGGTATTAATTATTTAGGTGACTTTATTCAAGGTCCTTTTATAGCTGGTAA
CACTGTTCATGCTAATTATATATTTTGGCGTAATTCTACTATTATGTCTTTGTCATACAATTCAGTTTTA
GATTTAAGTAAGTTTGAATGTAAACATAAAGCCACTGTTGTTGTTACACTTAAAGATAGTGATGTAAATG
ATATGGTTTTGAGTTTGATTAAGAGTGGTAGGTTGTTGTTACGCAATAATGGTCGTTTTGGTGGTTTTAG
TAATCATTTAGTCTCAACTAAATGATACCCAACTTTCTTGTACAAAGTTGGCATTATAAGAAAGCATTGC
TTATCAATTTGTTGCAACGAACAGGTCACTATCAGTCAAAATAAAATCATTATTTGCCATCCAGCTGATA
TCCCCTATAGTGAGTCGTATTACATGGTCATAGCTGTTTCCTGGCAGCTCTGGCCCGTGTCTCAAAATCT
CTGATGTTACATTGCACAAGATAAAAATATATCATCATGCCTCCTCTAGACCAGCCAGGACAGAAATGCC
TCGACTTCGCTGCTACCCAAGGTTGCCGGGTGACGCACACCGTGGAAACGGATGAAGGCACGAACCCAGT
GGACATAAGCCTGTTCGGTTCGTAAGCTGTAATGCAAGTAGCGTATGCGCTCACGCAACTGGTCCAGAAC
CTTGACCGAACGCAGCGGTGGTAACGGCGCAGTGGCGGTTTTCATGGCTTGTTATGACTGTTTTTTTGGG
GTACAGTCTATGCCTCGGGCATCCAAGCAGCAAGCGCGTTACGCCGTGGGTCGATGTTTGATGTTATGGA
GCAGCAACGATGTTACGCAGCAGGGCAGTCGCCCTAAAACAAAGTTAAACATTATGAGGGAAGCGGTGAT
CGCCGAAGTATCGACTCAACTATCAGAGGTAGTTGGCGTCATCGAGCGCCATCTCGAACCGACGTTGCTG
GCCGTACATTTGTACGGCTCCGCAGTGGATGGCGGCCTGAAGCCACACAGTGATATTGATTTGCTGGTTA
CGGTGACCGTAAGGCTTGATGAAACAACGCGGCGAGCTTTGATCAACGACCTTTTGGAAACTTCGGCTTC
CCCTGGAGAGAGCGAGATTCTCCGCGCTGTAGAAGTCACCATTGTTGTGCACGACGACATCATTCCGTGG
CGTTATCCAGCTAAGCGCGAACTGCAATTTGGAGAATGGCAGCGCAATGACATTCTTGCAGGTATCTTCG
AGCCAGCCACGATCGACATTGATCTGGCTATCTTGCTGACAAAAGCAAGAGAACATAGCGTTGCCTTGGT
AGGTCCAGCGGCGGAGGAACTCTTTGATCCGGTTCCTGAACAGGATCTATTTGAGGCGCTAAATGAAACC
TTAACGCTATGGAACTCGCCGCCCGACTGGGCTGGCGATGAGCGAAATGTAGTGCTTACGTTGTCCCGCA
TTTGGTACAGCGCAGTAACCGGCAAAATCGCGCCGAAGGATGTCGCTGCCGACTGGGCAATGGAGCGCCT
GCCGGCCCAGTATCAGCCCGTCATACTTGAAGCTAGACAGGCTTATCTTGGACAAGAAGAAGATCGCTTG
GCCTCGCGCGCAGATCAGTTGGAAGAATTTGTCCACTACGTGAAAGGCGAGATCACCAAGGTAGTCGGCA
AATAACCCTCGAGCCACCCATGACCAAAATCCCTTAACGTGAGTTACGCGTCGTTCCACTGAGCGTCAGA
CCCCGTAGAAAAGATCAAAGGATCTTCTTGAGATCCTTTTTTTCTGCGCGTAATCTGCTGCTTGCAAACA
AAAAAACCACCGCTACCAGCGGTGGTTTGTTTGCCGGATCAAGAGCTACCAACTCTTTTTCCGAAGGTAA
CTGGCTTCAGCAGAGCGCAGATACCAAATACTGTTCTTCTAGTGTAGCCGTAGTTAGGCCACCACTTCAA
GAACTCTGTAGCACCGCCTACATACCTCGCTCTGCTAATCCTGTTACCAGTGGCTGCTGCCAGTGGCGAT
AAGTCGTGTCTTACCGGGTTGGACTCAAGACGATAGTTACCGGATAAGGCGCAGCGGTCGGGCTGAACGG
GGGGTTCGTGCACACAGCCCAGCTTGGAGCGAACGACCTACACCGAACTGAGATACCTACAGCGTGAGCT
ATGAGAAAGCGCCACGCTTCCCGAAGGGAGAAAGGCGGACAGGTATCCGGTAAGCGGCAGGGTCGGAACA
GGAGAGCGCACGAGGGAGCTTCCAGGGGGAAACGCCTGGTATCTTTATAGTCCTGTCGGGTTTCGCCACC
TCTGACTTGAGCGTCGATTTTTGTGATGCTCGTCAGGGGGGCGGAGCCTATGGAAAAACGCCAGCAACGC
GGCCTTTTTACGGTTCCTGGCCTTTTGCTGGCCTTTTGCTCACATGTTCTTTCCTGCGTTATCCCCTGAT
TCTGTGGATAACCGTATTACCGCCTTTGAGTGAGCTGATACCGCTCGCCGCAGCCGAACGACCGAGCGCA
GCGAGTCAGTGAGCGAGGAAGCGGAAGAGCGCCCAATACGCAAACCGCCTCTCCCCGCGCGTTGGCCGAT
TCATTAATGCAGCTGGCACGACAGGTTTCCCGACTGGAAAGCGGGCAGTGAGCGCAACGCAATTAATACG
CGTACCGCTAGCCAGGAAGAGTTTGTAGAAACGCAAAAAGGCCATCCGTCAGGATGGCCTTCTGCTTAGT
TTGATGCCTGGCAGTTTATGGCGGGCGTCCTGCCCGCCACCCTCCGGGCCGTTGCTTCACAACGTTCAAA
TCCGCTCCCGGCGGATTTGTCCTACTCAGGAGAGCGTTCACCGACAAACAACAGATAAAACGAAAGGCCC
AGTCTTCCGACTGAGCCTTTCGTTTTATTTGATGCCTGGCAGTTCCCTACTCTCGCGTTAACGCTAGCAT
GGATGTTTTCCCAGTCACGACGTTGTAAAACGACGGCCAGTCTTAAGCTCGGGCCC
Features (pLannotate 1.2.2; 12 found; start..end, strand, type, name):
      2..97      +  protein_bind   attL3: mutant version of attL; recombination site for the Gateway® LR reaction LR Clonase™
     79..999     +  CDS            rep (fragment): R1AB_CVPFS - Protein inferred from homology: Swiss-Prot protein existence level 3. NendoU is a Mn(2+)-dependent, uridylate-specific enzyme, which leaves 2'-3'-cyclic phosphates 5' to the cleaved bond. From Porcine transmissible gastroenteritis coronavirus (strain FS772/70) (TGEV).
   1007..1106    -  protein_bind   attL2: mutant version of attL; recombination site for the Gateway® LR reaction LR Clonase™
   1124..1142    -  promoter       T7 promoter: promoter for bacteriophage T7 RNA polymerase
   1332..1355    +  promoter       Pc promoter (fragment): intI1 (promoter lies within the coding sequence); class 1 integron promoter
   1531..1587    +  CDS            GmR (fragment): gentamycin acetyltransferase; aacC1; confers resistance to gentamycin
   1594..2385    +  CDS            SmR: aminoglycoside adenylyltransferase (Murphy, 1985); aadA; confers resistance to spectinomycin and streptomycin
   2478..3066    +  rep_origin     ori: high-copy-number ColE1/pMB1/pBR322/pUC origin of replication
   3249..3341    +  CDS            lacI (fragment): lac repressor; lacI; The lac repressor binds to the lac operator to inhibit transcription in E. coli. This inhibition can be relieved by adding lactose or isopropyl-β-D-thiogalactopyranoside (IPTG).
   3396..3423    -  terminator     rrnB T2 terminator: transcription terminator T2 from the E. coli rrnB gene
   3555..3598    +  terminator     rrnB T1 terminator: Escherichia coli rrnB; transcription terminator T1 from the E. coli rrnB gene
   3645..3681    -  CDS            lacZα (fragment): LacZα fragment of β-galactosidase; lacZ fragment
