[The description below was written by a language model from this plasmid's Addgene catalogue record and pLannotate feature annotations shown in this document.]
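Description:
pDONR223 HCoV-NL63 NSP16_stop is a Gateway Entry clone carrying the coding sequence for non-structural protein 16 (NSP16) of human coronavirus NL63, a mature product of the viral ORF1ab replicase polyprotein. It belongs to a collection of human coronavirus open reading frames built in the pDONR223 backbone. The sequenced plasmid is 3,696 nt. That is smaller than the listed 5,005 bp empty backbone, as expected, because the donor vector's selection cassette between the att sites is replaced by the insert during Gateway cloning. The plasmid is maintained in E. coli through a high-copy ColE1/pUC-type origin and selected with spectinomycin via the aadA (SmR) aminoglycoside adenylyltransferase gene. This gene sits downstream of a class 1 integron Pc promoter fragment and a short gentamicin-resistance gene remnant.

The roughly 900 bp insert lies between two attL recombination sites, annotated as attL3 and attL2. The first is probably an automated call for the attL1 site normally found in pDONR223 Entry clones, although the record does not settle this. The annotation software matched the insert by homology to the replicase polyprotein of a porcine coronavirus, and the NendoU text attached to that hit describes the polyprotein entry rather than NSP16 itself. The "_stop" suffix suggests the ORF keeps a stop codon, which would suit native or N-terminally tagged expression rather than C-terminal fusions. No promoter drives the ORF in the sense direction: the annotated T7 promoter lies outside attL2 on the opposite strand, and rrnB T1/T2 terminators insulate the cassette. Expression therefore requires LR Clonase transfer into a destination vector chosen by the user, for example for interaction screening or expression studies. M13 primer sites flank the cassette for sequence verification.
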