Addgene plasmid #168681: pDONR223 HCoV-NL63 NSP16_stop
Purpose: Gateway-compatible Entry vector
Depositing lab: Fritz Roth. Depositing organization: Sinai Health System. Publication: A resource of human coronavirus protein-coding sequences in a flexible, multipurpose Gateway Entry clone collection. Weller B, Lin CW, Pogoutse O, Sauer M, Marin-de la Rosa N, Strobel A, Young V, Knapp JJ, Rayhan A, Falter C, Kim DK, Roth FP, Falter-Braun P. G3 (Bethesda). 2023 Jul 5;13(7):jkad105. doi: 10.1093/g3journal/jkad105. PubMed 37267226.
Backbone
  Vector backbone: pDONR223
  Backbone manufacturer: Rual et al, Genome Res. 14:2128-2135, 2004.
  Backbone size w/o insert (bp): 5005
  Vector type: Other
Growth in bacteria
  Bacterial resistance: Spectinomycin, 50 μg/mL
  Growth temperature: 37°C
  Growth strain: DH5alpha
  Copy number: Unknown
Gene/Insert
  Gene/Insert name: NSP16
  Species: Other
  Insert size (bp): 903
  Entrez Gene: ORF1ab (a.k.a. HCNV63gp1)
  Cloning method: Gateway Cloning
  Sequencing primers: 5′ m13-For; 3′ m13-Rev
Resource information
  A portion of this plasmid was derived from a plasmid made by: Falter-Braun Lab
Terms and licenses: Academic/Nonprofit Terms; Industry Terms
How to cite: pDONR223 HCoV-NL63 NSP16_stop was a gift from Fritz Roth (Addgene plasmid # 168681 ; http://n2t.net/addgene:168681 ; RRID:Addgene_168681)
