>Addgene plasmid #168681 | pDONR223 HCoV-NL63 NSP16_stop | depositor partial sequence | sequence record 326890 | Inserted CDS with Stop codon
ATGTCTGCTGAATGGAAGTGTGGTTATGCTATGCCACAAATTTATAAGCTTCAACGTATGTGTTTGGAAC
CTTGTAATTTATATAATTATGGTGCTGGTATTAAGTTGCCTAGTGGTATAATGTTAAATGTTGTTAAATA
CACTCAGCTTTGTCAATACCTAAATAGCACTACAATGTGCGTACCTCATAATATGCGTGTTTTGCACTAT
GGTGCTGGTTCTGACAAAGGTGTGGCACCTGGTACAACTGTTTTAAAACGTTGGCTACCACCCGATGCAA
TAATCATTGATAATGATATCAATGATTATGTTAGTGATGCAGATTTTAGCATTACAGGTGATTGTGCTAC
TGTTTATCTTGAAGATAAGTTTGACTTACTTATTTCTGATATGTATGATGGTAGAATTAAATTTTGTGAT
GGTGAAAATGTCTCTAAAGATGGGTTTTTTACTTATCTTAATGGTGTTATTAGAGAAAAATTAGCTATTG
GTGGTAGTGTTGCCATTAAGATTACAGAATATAGTTGGAATAAGTATCTTTATGAATTAATACAAAGATT
TGCTTTTTGGACTTTGTTTTGCACGTCTGTTAATACATCCTCTTCAGAAGCTTTTCTTATTGGTATTAAT
TATTTAGGTGACTTTATTCAAGGTCCTTTTATAGCTGGTAACACTGTTCATGCTAATTATATATTTTGGC
GTAATTCTACTATTATGTCTTTGTCATACAATTCAGTTTTAGATTTAAGTAAGTTTGAATGTAAACATAA
AGCCACTGTTGTTGTTACACTTAAAGATAGTGATGTAAATGATATGGTTTTGAGTTTGATTAAGAGTGGT
AGGTTGTTGTTACGCAATAATGGTCGTTTTGGTGGTTTTAGTAATCATTTAGTCTCAACTAAATGA
